Addgene plasmid #234436: pAAV-syn-iGluSnFR4f-PDGFR-WPRE
Purpose: AAV-mediated expression of glutamate sensor with improved sensitivity and fast deactivation kinetics (4f = fast); NGR vector matches or outperforms PDGFR in all conditions tested.
Depositing lab: GENIE Project. Depositing organization: HHMI, Janelia Research Campus. Publication: Glutamate indicators with increased sensitivity and tailored deactivation rates. Aggarwal A, Negrean A, Chen Y, Iyer R, Reep D, Liu A, Palutla A, Xie ME, MacLennan BJ, Hagihara KM, Kinsey LW, Sun JL, Yao P, Zheng J, Tsang A, Tsegaye G, Zhang Y, Patel RH, Arthur BJ, Hiblot J, Leippe P, Tarnawski M, Marvin JS, Vevea JD, Turaga SC, Tebo AG, Carandini M, Rossi LF, Kleinfeld D, Konnerth A, Svoboda K, Turner GC, Hasseman JP, Podgorski K. Nat Methods. 2026 Feb;23(2):417-425. doi: 10.1038/s41592-025-02965-z. Epub 2025 Dec 23. PubMed 41436654.
Backbone
  Vector backbone: pAAV-Syn
  Vector type: Mammalian Expression, AAV
Growth in bacteria
  Bacterial resistance: Ampicillin, 100 μg/mL
  Growth temperature: 37°C
  Growth strain: NEB Stable
  Growth instructions: Depositing lab recommends limiting overnight liquid culture to 16 h at higher temperatures (37 C) to maintain ITR integrity, rather than 30 C for 20 h.
  Copy number: High Copy
Gene/Insert
  Gene/Insert name: iGluSnFR4f-PDGFR (alt name: variant 9601)
  Species: Synthetic; E. coli, A. victoria (jellyfish)
  Insert size (bp): 1821
  Promoter: Synapsin
  Tag / fusion protein: IgK chain (N terminal on insert); Myc epi tag-PDGFR TM Domain (C terminal on insert)
  Cloning method: Gibson Cloning
Terms and licenses: Academic/Nonprofit Terms; Industry Terms: Not Available to Industry
Depositor comments: Please visit https://doi.org/10.1101/2025.03.20.643984 for bioRxiv preprint.
How to cite: pAAV-syn-iGluSnFR4f-PDGFR-WPRE was a gift from GENIE Project (Addgene plasmid # 234436 ; http://n2t.net/addgene:234436 ; RRID:Addgene_234436)
