[The description below was written by a language model from this plasmid's Addgene catalogue record and pLannotate feature annotations shown in this document.]
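Description:
pAAV-syn-iGluSnFR4f-PDGFR-WPRE is an AAV transfer plasmid of about 6.1 kb, built on the pAAV-Syn backbone, for neuronal expression of a genetically encoded fluorescent glutamate sensor. It is propagated in E. coli as a high-copy plasmid through a ColE1/pUC-type origin with ampicillin selection (AmpR under its own bla promoter), and it also carries an f1 phage origin. Short lacZα, lacI, large T antigen and multiple-cloning-site fragments in the annotation are most likely backbone remnants or annotation artefacts with no functional role. Two AAV2 inverted terminal repeats flank the expression cassette and define the segment that is packaged into recombinant AAV particles. The record notes that maintaining ITR integrity is a consideration during bacterial propagation.

Between the ITRs, the human synapsin I promoter restricts expression to neurons. It drives a 1,821 bp synthetic open reading frame encoding iGluSnFR4f (also called variant 9601). In this sensor a GFP-derived fluorescent protein from Aequorea victoria is inserted into the E. coli glutamate/aspartate-binding protein GltI, which is why the gltI annotation appears as two fragments on either side of the GFP. Glutamate binding to the GltI domain changes the fluorescence. An N-terminal mouse Igκ leader directs the protein into the secretory pathway, and a C-terminal Myc epitope followed by the PDGFRβ transmembrane domain anchors it on the cell surface, where it reports extracellular glutamate. A WPRE downstream of the coding sequence enhances transcript stability and expression, and an SV40 polyadenylation signal follows it.

The "4f" variant is described as having improved sensitivity and fast deactivation kinetics, suiting it to imaging rapid synaptic glutamate transients after AAV delivery. The depositor notes that a companion version with the NGR display anchor matched or outperformed this PDGFR version in all conditions tested.
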