Features (pLannotate 1.2.2; 18 found; start..end, strand, type, name):
     42..174     -  repeat_region  AAV2 ITR (fragment): inverted terminal repeat of adeno-associated virus serotype 2 inverted
    256..703     +  promoter       hSyn promoter: human synapsin I promoter; confers neuron-specific expression (Kügler et al., 2003)
    741..803     +  sig_peptide    Igκ leader: leader sequence from mouse immunoglobulin κ light chain
    810..1550    +  CDS            gltI (fragment): GLTI_ECOLI - Also known as ybeJ, yzzK. Experimental evidence at protein level: Swiss-Prot protein existence level 1. Part of the ABC transporter complex GltIJKL involved in glutamate and aspartate uptake. Binds to both glutamate and aspartate. From Escherichia coli (strain K12).
   1566..2282    +  CDS            cEGFP: cEGFP is a basic (constitutively fluorescent) green fluorescent protein published in 2008, derived from Aequorea victoria.
   2295..2363    +  CDS            gltI (fragment): GLTI_ECOLI - Also known as ybeJ, yzzK. Experimental evidence at protein level: Swiss-Prot protein existence level 1. Part of the ABC transporter complex GltIJKL involved in glutamate and aspartate uptake. Binds to both glutamate and aspartate. From Escherichia coli (strain K12).
   2412..2558    +  CDS            PDGFRβ TM domain: transmembrane domain from platelet derived growth factor receptor beta
   2574..3162    +  misc_feature   WPRE: woodchuck hepatitis virus posttranscriptional regulatory element
   3163..3182    +  misc_feature   MCS (fragment): pBluescript multiple cloning site
   3211..3332    -  polyA_signal   SV40 poly(A) signal: SV40 polyadenylation signal
   3355..3423    -  CDS            large T antigen (fragment): large T antigen from SV40 (simian virus 40)
   3494..3627    +  repeat_region  AAV2 ITR: inverted terminal repeat of adeno-associated virus serotype 2 inverted
   3621..3677    -  CDS            lacI (fragment): lac repressor; lacI; The lac repressor binds to the lac operator to inhibit transcription in E. coli. This inhibition can be relieved by adding lactose or isopropyl-β-D-thiogalactopyranoside (IPTG).
   3860..4448    -  rep_origin     ori: high-copy-number ColE1/pMB1/pBR322/pUC origin of replication
   4619..5479    -  CDS            AmpR: β-lactamase; bla; confers resistance to ampicillin, carbenicillin, and related antibiotics
   5480..5584    -  promoter       AmpR promoter: bla
   5637..6065    -  rep_origin     f1 ori (sequence partly withheld): f1 bacteriophage origin of replication; arrow indicates direction of (+) strand synthesis
   6070..47      -  CDS            lacZα (fragment) (across the origin): LacZα fragment of β-galactosidase; lacZ fragment
>Addgene plasmid #234436 | pAAV-syn-iGluSnFR4f-PDGFR-WPRE | addgene full sequence | sequence record 465719 | Addgene NGS Result
GTTGGGAAGGGCGATCGGTGCGGGCCTCTTCGCTATTACGCCAGCTGCGCGCTCGCTCGCTCACTGAGGC
CGCCCGGGCAAAGCCCGGGCGTCGGGCGACCTTTGGTCGCCCGGCCTCAGTGAGCGAGCGAGCGCGCAGA
GAGGGAGTGGCCAACTCCATCACTAGGGGTTCCTTGTAGTTAATGATTAACCCGCCATGCTACTTATCTA
CGTAGCCATGCTCTAGGAAGATCTCTGCAGAGGGCCCTGCGTATGAGTGCAAGTGGGTTTTAGGACCAGG
ATGAGGCGGGGTGGGGGTGCCTACCTGACGACCGACCCCGACCCACTGGACAAGCACCCAACCCCCATTC
CCCAAATTGCGCATCCCCTATCAGAGAGGGGGAGGGGAAACAGGATGCGGCGAGGCGCGTGCGCACTGCC
AGCTTCAGCACCGCGGACAGTGCCTTCGCCCCCGCCTGGCGGCGCGCGCCACCGCCGCCTCAGCACTGAA
GGCGCGCTGACGTCACTCGCCGGTCCCCCGCAAACTCCCCTTCCCGGCCACCTTGGTCGCGTCCGCGCCG
CCGCCGGCCCAGCCGGACCGCACCACGCGAGGCGCGAGATAGGGGGGCACGGGCGCGACCATCTGCGCTG
CGGCGCCGGCGACTCAGCGCTGCCTCAGTCTGCGGTGGGCAGCGGAGGAGTCGTGTCGTGCCTGAGAGCG
CAGTCGAATTCAAGCTGCTAGCAAGGATCCACCCGCCACCATGGAGACAGACACACTCCTGCTATGGGTA
CTGCTGCTCTGGGTTCCAGGTTCCACTGGTGACGGATCCGCCGCAGGCAGCACGCTGGACAAAATCGCCA
AAAACGGTGTGATTGTCGTCGGTCACCGTGACTCTTCAGTGCCTTTCTCTTATCAAGACAGTCAGCACAA
AGTGGTGGGTTACTCGCAGGAATACTCCAACGCCATTGTTGAAGCAGTGAAAAAGAAACTCAACAAACCG
GACTTGCAGGTAAAACTGATTCCGATTACTTCACAAAACCGTATTCCACTACTGCAAAACGGCACTTACG
ATTTTGAATGTGGTTCTACCACCAACAACGTCGAACGCCAAAAATTCGCGGCTTTCTCTGACACTATTTT
CGTGGTCGGTACGCGCCTGTTGACCAAAAAGGGTGGCGATATCAAAGATTTTGCCAACCTGAAAGACAAA
GCCGTAGTCGTCACTTCCGGCACTACCTCTGAAGTTTTGCTCAACAAACTGAATGAAGAGCAAAAAATGA
ATATGCGCATCATCAGCGCCAAAGATCACGGTGACTCTTTCCGCACCCTGGAAAGCGGTCGTGCCGTTGC
CTTTATGATGGATGACGTACTGCTGGCCGGTGAACGTGCGAAAGCGAAGAAACCAGACGACTGGGAAATC
GTCGGCAAGCCGCAGTCTCAGGAGGCCTACGGTTGTATGTTGCGTAAAGATGATCCGCAGTTCAAAAAGC
TGATGGATGACACCATCGCTCAGGTGCAGACCTCCGGTGAAGCGGAAAAATGGTTTGATAAGTGGTTCAA
AAATCCAATTCTGGTGAACCACACGGTCTATATCACCGCCGACAAGCAGAAGAACGGCATCAAGGCGAAC
TTCTTCATCCACCACAACGTGGAGGACGGCAGCGTGCAGCTCGCCGACCACTACCAGCAGAACACCCCCA
TCGGCGACGGCCCCGTGCTGCTGCCCGACAACCACTACCTGAGCTATCAGTCCGTGCTGAGCAAAGACCC
CAACGAGAAGCGCGATCACATGGTCCTGCTGGAGTTCGTGACCGCCACCGGGAACTCTCTCGGCATGGAC
GAGCTGTACAAGGGCGGTACCGGAGGGAGCATGAGCAAGGGCGAGGAGCTGTTCACCGGGGTGGTGCCCA
TCCTGGTCGAGCTGGACGGCGACGTAAACGGCCACAAGTTCAGCGTGCGCGGCGAGGGCGAGGGCGATGC
CACCAACGGCAAGCTAACCCTGAAGTTCATCTGCACCACCGGCAAGCTGCCCGTGCCCTGGCCCACCCTC
GTGACCACCCTGAGCTACGGCGTGCAGTGCTTCGCCCGCTACCCCGACCACATGAAGCAGCACGACTTCT
TCAAGTCCGCCATGCCCGAAGGCTACGTCCAGGAGCGCACCATCAGCTTCAAGGACGACGGAACCTACAA
GACCCGCGCCGAGGTGAAGTTAGAGGGCGACACCCTGGTGAACCGCATCGAGCTAAAGGGCATCGACTTC
AAGGAGGACGGCAACATCCTGGGGCACAAGCTGGAGTACAACTTTAACAACCCCCTGGTCATGAATTTCG
AACTGTCAGACGAAATGAAAGCACTGTTCAAAGAACCGAATGACAAGGCACTGAAACTGCAGGTCGACGA
ACAAAAACTCATCTCAGAAGAGGATCTGAATGCTGTGGGCCAGGACACGCAGGAGGTCATCGTGGTGCCA
CACTCCTTGCCCTTTAAGGTGGTGGTGATCTCAGCCATCCTGGCCCTGGTGGTGCTCACCATCATCTCCC
TTATCATCCTCATCATGCTTTGGCAGAAGAAGCCACGTTAAAAGCTTATCGATAATCAACCTCTGGATTA
CAAAATTTGTGAAAGATTGACTGGTATTCTTAACTATGTTGCTCCTTTTACGCTATGTGGATACGCTGCT
TTAATGCCTTTGTATCATGCTATTGCTTCCCGTATGGCTTTCATTTTCTCCTCCTTGTATAAATCCTGGT
TGCTGTCTCTTTATGAGGAGTTGTGGCCCGTTGTCAGGCAACGTGGCGTGGTGTGCACTGTGTTTGCTGA
CGCAACCCCCACTGGTTGGGGCATTGCCACCACCTGTCAGCTCCTTTCCGGGACTTTCGCTTTCCCCCTC
CCTATTGCCACGGCGGAACTCATCGCCGCCTGCCTTGCCCGCTGCTGGACAGGGGCTCGGCTGTTGGGCA
CTGACAATTCCGTGGTGTTGTCGGGGAAATCATCGTCCTTTCCTTGGCTGCTCGCCTGTGTTGCCACCTG
GATTCTGCGCGGGACGTCCTTCTGCTACGTCCCTTCGGCCCTCAATCCAGCGGACCTTCCTTCCCGCGGC
CTGCTGCCGGCTCTGCGGCCTCTTCCGCGTCTTCGCCTTCGCCCTCAGACGAGTCGGATCTCCCTTTGGG
CCGCCTCCCCGCATCGATACCGTCGACCTCGACCCGGGCGGCCGCTTCGAGCAGACATGATAAGATACAT
TGATGAGTTTGGACAAACCACAACTAGAATGCAGTGAAAAAAATGCTTTATTTGTGAAATTTGTGATGCT
ATTGCTTTATTTGTAACCATTATAAGCTGCAATAAACAAGTTAACAACAACAATTGCATTCATTTTATGT
TTCAGGTTCAGGGGGAGATGTGGGAGGTTTTTTAAAGCAAGTAAAACCTCTACAAATGTGGTAAAATCGA
TAAGGATCTTCCTAGAGCATGGCTACGTAGATAAGTAGCATGGCGGGTTAATCATTAACTACAAGGAACC
CCTAGTGATGGAGTTGGCCACTCCCTCTCTGCGCGCTCGCTCGCTCACTGAGGCCGGGCGACCAAAGGTC
GCCCGACGCCCGGGCTTTGCCCGGGCGGCCTCAGTGAGCGAGCGAGCGCGCAGCTGCATTAATGAATCGG
CCAACGCGCGGGGAGAGGCGGTTTGCGTATTGGGCGCTCTTCCGCTTCCTCGCTCACTGACTCGCTGCGC
TCGGTCGTTCGGCTGCGGCGAGCGGTATCAGCTCACTCAAAGGCGGTAATACGGTTATCCACAGAATCAG
GGGATAACGCAGGAAAGAACATGTGAGCAAAAGGCCAGCAAAAGGCCAGGAACCGTAAAAAGGCCGCGTT
GCTGGCGTTTTTCCATAGGCTCCGCCCCCCTGACGAGCATCACAAAAATCGACGCTCAAGTCAGAGGTGG
CGAAACCCGACAGGACTATAAAGATACCAGGCGTTTCCCCCTGGAAGCTCCCTCGTGCGCTCTCCTGTTC
CGACCCTGCCGCTTACCGGATACCTGTCCGCCTTTCTCCCTTCGGGAAGCGTGGCGCTTTCTCATAGCTC
ACGCTGTAGGTATCTCAGTTCGGTGTAGGTCGTTCGCTCCAAGCTGGGCTGTGTGCACGAACCCCCCGTT
CAGCCCGACCGCTGCGCCTTATCCGGTAACTATCGTCTTGAGTCCAACCCGGTAAGACACGACTTATCGC
CACTGGCAGCAGCCACTGGTAACAGGATTAGCAGAGCGAGGTATGTAGGCGGTGCTACAGAGTTCTTGAA
GTGGTGGCCTAACTACGGCTACACTAGAAGAACAGTATTTGGTATCTGCGCTCTGCTGAAGCCAGTTACC
TTCGGAAAAAGAGTTGGTAGCTCTTGATCCGGCAAACAAACCACCGCTGGTAGCGGTGGTTTTTTTGTTT
GCAAGCAGCAGATTACGCGCAGAAAAAAAGGATCTCAAGAAGATCCTTTGATCTTTTCTACGGGGTCTGA
CGCTCAGTGGAACGAAAACTCACGTTAAGGGATTTTGGTCATGAGATTATCAAAAAGGATCTTCACCTAG
ATCCTTTTAAATTAAAAATGAAGTTTTAAATCAATCTAAAGTATATATGAGTAAACTTGGTCTGACAGTT
ACCAATGCTTAATCAGTGAGGCACCTATCTCAGCGATCTGTCTATTTCGTTCATCCATAGTTGCCTGACT
CCCCGTCGTGTAGATAACTACGATACGGGAGGGCTTACCATCTGGCCCCAGTGCTGCAATGATACCGCGA
GACCCACGCTCACCGGCTCCAGATTTATCAGCAATAAACCAGCCAGCCGGAAGGGCCGAGCGCAGAAGTG
GTCCTGCAACTTTATCCGCCTCCATCCAGTCTATTAATTGTTGCCGGGAAGCTAGAGTAAGTAGTTCGCC
AGTTAATAGTTTGCGCAACGTTGTTGCCATTGCTACAGGCATCGTGGTGTCACGCTCGTCGTTTGGTATG
GCTTCATTCAGCTCCGGTTCCCAACGATCAAGGCGAGTTACATGATCCCCCATGTTGTGCAAAAAAGCGG
TTAGCTCCTTCGGTCCTCCGATCGTTGTCAGAAGTAAGTTGGCCGCAGTGTTATCACTCATGGTTATGGC
AGCACTGCATAATTCTCTTACTGTCATGCCATCCGTAAGATGCTTTTCTGTGACTGGTGAGTACTCAACC
AAGTCATTCTGAGAATAGTGTATGCGGCGACCGAGTTGCTCTTGCCCGGCGTCAATACGGGATAATACCG
CGCCACATAGCAGAACTTTAAAAGTGCTCATCATTGGAAAACGTTCTTCGGGGCGAAAACTCTCAAGGAT
CTTACCGCTGTTGAGATCCAGTTCGATGTAACCCACTCGTGCACCCAACTGATCTTCAGCATCTTTTACT
TTCACCAGCGTTTCTGGGTGAGCAAAAACAGGAAGGCAAAATGCCGCAAAAAAGGGAATAAGGGCGACAC
GGAAATGTTGAATACTCATACTCTTCCTTTTTCAATATTATTGAAGCATTTATCAGGGTTATTGTCTCAT
GAGCGGATACATATTTGAATGTATTTAGAAAAATAAACAAATAGGGGTTCCGCGCACATTTCCCCGAAAA
GTGCCACCTAAATTGTAAGCGTTAATATTTTGTTAAAATTCGCGTTAAATTTTTGTTAAATCAGCTCATT
TTTTAACCAATAGGCCGAAATCGGCAAAATCCCTTATAAATCAAAAGAATAGACCGAGATAGGGT
[37 nt withheld, positions 5736-5772]
AAAGAACGTGGACTCCAACGTCAAAGG
[49 nt withheld, positions 5800-5848]
T
[91 nt withheld, positions 5850-5940]
G
[124 nt withheld, positions 5942-6065]
CCCATTCGCCATTCAGGCTGCGCAACT
